Addgene plasmid #31409: Ube2d1
Depositing lab: Rachel Klevit. Depositing organization: University of Washington. Publication: E2-BRCA1 RING interactions dictate synthesis of mono- or specific polyubiquitin chain linkages. Christensen DE, Brzovic PS, Klevit RE. Nat Struct Mol Biol. 2007 Oct . 14(10):941-8. 10.1038/nsmb1295 PubMed 17873885.
Backbone
  Vector backbone: pACT2
  Backbone manufacturer: Clonetech
  Backbone size w/o insert (bp): 8100
  Vector type: Yeast Expression
Growth in bacteria
  Bacterial resistance: Ampicillin, 100 μg/mL
  Growth temperature: 37°C
  Growth strain: DH5alpha
  Copy number: Unknown
Gene/Insert
  Gene/Insert name: Ubiquitin Conjugating Enzyme (alt name: UbcH5a)
  Species: H. sapiens (human)
  Insert size (bp): 400
  Entrez Gene: UBE2D1 (a.k.a. E2(17)KB1, SFT, UBC4/5, UBCH5, UBCH5A)
  Tag / fusion protein: HA (N terminal on backbone)
  Cloning method: Restriction Enzyme
  Sequencing primers: 5′ GAL4 AD
Terms and licenses: Academic/Nonprofit Terms; Industry Terms: Not Available to Industry
How to cite: Ube2d1 was a gift from Rachel Klevit (Addgene plasmid # 31409 ; http://n2t.net/addgene:31409 ; RRID:Addgene_31409)
