[The description below was written by a language model from this plasmid's Addgene catalogue record.]
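Description:
Ube2d1 is a yeast expression plasmid built on the pACT2 backbone (about 8.1 kb without insert), carrying the human ubiquitin-conjugating enzyme UBE2D1, also known as UbcH5a, as an insert of roughly 400 bp introduced by restriction enzyme cloning. It is propagated in E. coli under ampicillin selection. The record lists an HA epitope tag supplied by the backbone at the N terminus of the insert, and a GAL4 AD primer as the 5′ sequencing primer. This fits the general design of pACT2, a yeast two-hybrid "prey" vector in which the cloned open reading frame is fused downstream of the GAL4 transcriptional activation domain and an HA tag. The record itself does not state the promoter, the yeast origin of replication or the yeast selectable marker, and no feature table is provided to confirm these elements.

In a two-hybrid arrangement, an activation-domain fusion such as this one is co-expressed in yeast with a partner protein fused to a DNA-binding domain. Physical interaction between the two brings the activation domain to a reporter gene promoter and switches on reporter expression. The HA tag allows expression of the fusion protein to be checked immunologically. The associated publication concerns how interactions between E2 enzymes and the BRCA1 RING domain determine whether monoubiquitin or specific polyubiquitin chain linkages are synthesized, so this construct was most likely used to test UbcH5a for binding to a RING E3 ligase partner, although the record does not spell out the specific assay.
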