>Addgene plasmid #31409 | Ube2d1 | addgene partial sequence | sequence record 37213 | Gal4-AD 5'-AATACCACTACAATGGAT-3'
CTCTATGGCTTACCCATACGATGTTCCAGATTACGCTAGCTTGGGTGGTCATATGGCCATGGAGGCCGGA
TCTACAAGTTTGTACAAAAAAGCAGGCTCCGCGGCCGCCCCCTTCACCATGGCGCTGAAGAGGATTCAGA
AAGAATTGAGTGATCTACAGCGCGATCCACCTGCTCACTGTTCAGCTGGACCTGTGGGAGATGACTTGTT
CCACTGGCAAGCCACTATTATGGGGCCTCCTGATAGCGCATATCAAGGTGGAGTCTTCTTTCTCACTGTA
CATTTTCCGACAGATTATCCTTTTAAACCACCAAAGATTGCTTTCACAACAAAAATTTACCATCCAAACA
TAAACAGTAATGGAAGTATTTGTCTCGATATTCTGAGGTCACAATGGTCACCAGCTCTGACTGTATCAAA
AGTTTTATTGTCCATATGTTCTCTACTTTGTGATCCTAATCCAGATGACCCGTTAGTACCAGATATTGCA
CAAATCTATAAATCAGACAAAGAAAAATACAACAGACATGCAAGAGAATGGACTCAGAAATATGCAATGT
AAAAGGGTGGGCGCGCCGACCCAGCTTTCTTGTACAAAGTGGTCTCGAGAGATCTATGAATCGTAGATAC
TGAAAAACCCCGCAAGTTCACTTCAACTGTGCATCGTGCACCATCTCAATTTCTTTCATTTATACATCGT
TTTGCCTTCTTTTATGTAACTATACTCCTCTAAGTTTCAATCTTGGCCATGTAACCTCTGATCTATAGAA
TTTTTTAAATGACTAGAATTAATGCCCATCTTTTTTTTGGACCTAAATTCTTCATGAAAATATATTACGA
GGGCTTATTCAGAAAGCTTTGGGAC
